>Addgene plasmid #131601 | pMXs-Scl | addgene full sequence | sequence record 266189 | Addgene NGS Result
AATGAAAGACCCCACCTGTAGGTTTGGCAAGCTAGCTTAAGTAACGCCATTTTGCAAGGCATGGAAAAAT
ACATAACTGAGAATAGAAAAGTTCAGATCAAGGTCAGGAACAGATGGAACAGCTGAATATGGGCCAAACA
GGATATCTGTGGTAAGCAGTTCCTGCCCCGGCTCAGGGCCAAGAACAGATGGAACAGCTGAATATGGGCC
AAACAGGATATCTGTGGTAAGCAGTTCCTGCCCCGGCTCAGGGCCAAGAACAGATGGTCCCCAGATGCGG
TCCAGCCCTCAGCAGTTTCTAGAGAACCATCAGATGTTTCCAGGGTGCCCCAAGGACCTGAAATGACCCT
GTGCCTTATTTGAACTAACCAATCAGTTCGCTTCTCGCTTCTGTTCGCGCGCTTCTGCTCCCCGAGCTCA
ATAAAAGAGCCCACAACCCCTCACTCGGCGCGCCAGTCCTCCGATTGACTGAGTCGCCCGGGTACCCGTG
TATCCAATAAACCCTCTTGCAGTTGCATCCGACTTGTGGTCTCGCTGTTCCTTGGGAGGGTCTCCTCTGA
GTGATTGACTACCCGTCAGCGGGGGTCTTTCATTTGGGGGCTCGTCCGGGATCGGGAGACCCCTGCCCAG
GGACCACCGACCCACCACCGGGAGGTAAGCTGGCCAGCAACTTATCTGTGTCTGTCCGATTGTCTAGTGT
CTATGACTGATTTTATGCGCCTGCGTCGGTACTAGTTAGCTAACTAGCTCTGTATCTGGCGGACCCGTGG
TGGAACTGACGAGTTCGGAACACCCGGCCGCAACCCTGGGAGACGTCCCAGGGACTTCGGGGGCCGTTTT
TGTGGCCCGACCTGAGTCCAAAAATCCCGATCGTTTTGGACTCTTTGGTGCACCCCCCTAATAGGAGGGA
TATGTGGTTCTGGTAGGAGACGAGAACCTAAAACAGTTCCCGCCTCCGTCTGAATTTTTGCTTTCGGTTT
GGGACCGAAGCCGCGCCGCGCGTCTTGTCTGCTGCAGCATCGTTCTGTGTTGTCTCTGTCTGACTGTGTT
TCTGTATTTGTCTGAAAATTAGGGCCAGACTGTTACCACTCCCTTAAGTTTGACCTTAGGTCACTGGAAA
GATGTCGAGCGGATCGCTCACAACCAGTCGGTAGATGTCAAGAAGAGACGTTGGGTTACCTTCTGCTCTG
CAGAATGGCCAACCTTTAACGTCGGATGGCCGCGAGACGGCACCTTTAACCGAGACCTCATCACCCAGGT
TAAGATCAAGGTCTTTTCACCTGGCCCGCATGGACACCCAGACCAGGTCCCCTACATCGTGACCTGGGAA
GCCTTGGCTTTTGACCCCCCTCCCTGGGTCAAGCCCTTTGTACACCCTAAGCCTCCGCCTCCTCTTCCTC
CATCCGCCCCGTCTCTCCCCCTTGAACCTCCTCGTTCGACCCCGCCTCGATCCTCCCTTTATCCAGCCCT
CACTCCTTCTCTAGGCGCCCCCATATGGCCATATGAGATCTTATATGGGGCACCCCCGCCCCTTGTAAAC
TTCCCTGACCCTGACATGACAAGAGTTACTAACAGCCCCTCTCTCCAAGCTCACTTACAGGCTCTCTACT
TAGTCCAGCACGAAGTCTGGAGACCTCTGGCGGCAGCCTACCAAGAACAACTGGACCGACCGGTGGTACC
TCACCCTTACCGAGTCGGCGACACAGTGTGGGTCCGCCGACACCAGACTAAGAACCTAGAACCTCGCTGG
AAAGGACCTTACACAGTCCTGCTGACCACCCCCACCGCCCTCAAAGTAGACGGCATCGCAGCTTGGATAC
ACGCCGCCCACGTGAAGGCTGCCGACCCCGGGGGTGGACCATCCTCTAGACTGCCGGATCTAGCTAGTTA
ATTAAGGATCTCGAGCTCAAGCTTCGAATTCATGACGGAGCGGCCGCCGAGCGAGGCGGCACGCAGTGAC
CCGCAACTAGAGGGACAGGACGCGGCCGAGGCCCGCATGGCCCCCCCGCACCTAGTCCTGCTCAACGGCG
TCGCCAAGGAGACGAGCCGCGCAGCCCCGGCTGAGCCCCCCGTCATCGAGCTAGGAGCGCGCAGCGGCGC
GGGGGGCGGCCCTGCCAGTGGGGGCGGTGCCGCGAGGGACTTAAAGGGCCGCGACGCAGTAGCAGCCGAA
GCTCGCCTTCGGGTGCCCACCACCGAGCTGTGCAGACCTCCCGGACCCGCCCCGGCGCCCGCGCCCGCCT
CGGCTCCTGCAGAGCTGCCTGGAGACGGCCGCATGGTGCAGCTGAGCCCGCCCGCGCTGGCAGCCCCTGC
CGGCCCCGGCCGAGCGCTGCTCTATAGCCTTAGCCAGCCGCTCGCCTCACTAGGCAGTGGGTTCTTTGGG
GAACCGGATGCCTTCCCCATGTTCACCAACAACAACCGGGTGAAGAGGAGGCCCTCCCCATATGAGATGG
AGATTTCTGATGGTCCTCACACCAAAGTAGTGCGGCGCATCTTCACCAACAGCCGGGAACGATGGCGGCA
GCAGAATGTGAATGGGGCATTTGCTGAGCTCAGAAAGCTGATCCCCACCCACCCACCAGACAAGAAACTA
AGCAAGAATGAGATCCTCCGCCTTGCCATGAAGTACATCAATTTCCTGGCCAAGTTACTCAATGACCAGG
AGGAGGAAGGCACCCAGCGTGCCAAGCCTGGCAAGGACCCCGTGGTGGGAGCTGGTGGGGGTGGGGCAGG
GGGTGGCATCCCCCCTGAAGACCTTCTACAGGACGTGCTTTCCCCCAACTCCAGCTGTGGCAGCTCTCTG
GATGGGGCAGCCAGCCCGGACAGTTACACAGAGGAGCCAACACCCAAGCACACTTCCCGCAGCCTCCATC
CTGCCCTGCTGCCTGCCGCTGATGGGGCTGGCCCCCGGTGAGGATCCGTTAACGCGGCCGCCAGCACAGT
GGTCGACGATAAAATAAAAGATTTTATTTAGTCTCCAGAAAAAGGGGGGAATGAAAGACCCCACCTGTAG
GTTTGGCAAGCTAGCTTAAGTAACGCCATTTTGCAAGGCATGGAAAAATACATAACTGAGAATAGAGAAG
TTCAGATCAAGGTCAGGAACAGATGGAACAGCTGAATATGGGCCAAACAGGATATCTGTGGTAAGCAGTT
CCTGCCCCGGCTCAGGGCCAAGAACAGATGGAACAGCTGAATATGGGCCAAACAGGATATCTGTGGTAAG
CAGTTCCTGCCCCGGCTCAGGGCCAAGAACAGATGGTCCCCAGATGCGGTCCAGCCCTCAGCAGTTTCTA
GAGAACCATCAGATGTTTCCAGGGTGCCCCAAGGACCTGAAATGACCCTGTGCCTTATTTGAACTAACCA
ATCAGTTCGCTTCTCGCTTCTGTTCGCGCGCTTCTGCTCCCCGAGCTCAATAAAAGAGCCCACAACCCCT
CACTCGGGGCGCCAGTCCTCCGATTGACTGAGTCGCCCGGGTACCCGTGTATCCAATAAACCCTCTTGCA
GTTGCATCCGACTTGTGGTCTCGCTGTTCCTTGGGAGGGTCTCCTCTGAGTGATTGACTACCCGTCAGCG
GGGGTCTTTCACATGCAGCATGTATCAAAATTAATTTGGTTTTTTTTCTTAAGTATTTACATTAAATGGC
CATAGTTGCATTAATGAATCGGCCAACGCGCGGGGAGAGGCGGTTTGCGTATTGGGCGCTCTTCCGCTTC
CTCGCTCACTGACTCGCTGCGCTCGGTCGTTCGGCTGCGGCGAGCGGTATCAGCTCACTCAAAGGCGGTA
ATACGGTTATCCACAGAATCAGGGGATAACGCAGGAAAGAACATGTGAGCAAAAGGCCAGCAAAAGGCCA
GGAACCGTAAAAAGGCCGCGTTGCTGGCGTTTTTCCATAGGCTCCGCCCCCCTGACGAGCATCACAAAAA
TCGACGCTCAAGTCAGAGGTGGCGAAACCCGACAGGACTATAAAGATACCAGGCGTTTCCCCCTGGAAGC
TCCCTCGTGCGCTCTCCTGTTCCGACCCTGCCGCTTACCGGATACCTGTCCGCCTTTCTCCCTTCGGGAA
GCGTGGCGCTTTCTCATAGCTCACGCTGTAGGTATCTCAGTTCGGTGTAGGTCGTTCGCTCCAAGCTGGG
CTGTGTGCACGAACCCCCCGTTCAGCCCGACCGCTGCGCCTTATCCGGTAACTATCGTCTTGAGTCCAAC
CCGGTAAGACACGACTTATCGCCACTGGCAGCAGCCACTGGTAACAGGATTAGCAGAGCGAGGTATGTAG
GCGGTGCTACAGAGTTCTTGAAGTGGTGGCCTAACTACGGCTACACTAGAAGAACAGTATTTGGTATCTG
CGCTCTGCTGAAGCCAGTTACCTTCGGAAAAAGAGTTGGTAGCTCTTGATCCGGCAAACAAACCACCGCT
GGTAGCGGTGGTTTTTTTGTTTGCAAGCAGCAGATTACGCGCAGAAAAAAAGGATCTCAAGAAGATCCTT
TGATCTTTTCTACGGGGTCTGACGCTCAGTGGAACGAAAACTCACGTTAAGGGATTTTGGTCATGAGATT
ATCAAAAAGGATCTTCACCTAGATCCTTTTGCGGCCGGCCGCAAATCAATCTAAAGTATATATGAGTAAA
CTTGGTCTGACAGTTACCAATGCTTAATCAGTGAGGCACCTATCTCAGCGATCTGTCTATTTCGTTCATC
CATAGTTGCCTGACTCCCCGTCGTGTAGATAACTACGATACGGGAGGGCTTACCATCTGGCCCCAGTGCT
GCAATGATACCGCGAGACCCACGCTCACCGGCTCCAGATTTATCAGCAATAAACCAGCCAGCCGGAAGGG
CCGAGCGCAGAAGTGGTCCTGCAACTTTATCCGCCTCCATCCAGTCTATTAATTGTTGCCGGGAAGCTAG
AGTAAGTAGTTCGCCAGTTAATAGTTTGCGCAACGTTGTTGCCATTGCTACAGGCATCGTGGTGTCACGC
TCGTCGTTTGGTATGGCTTCATTCAGCTCCGGTTCCCAACGATCAAGGCGAGTTACATGATCCCCCATGT
TGTGCAAAAAAGCGGTTAGCTCCTTCGGTCCTCCGATCGTTGTCAGAAGTAAGTTGGCCGCAGTGTTATC
ACTCATGGTTATGGCAGCACTGCATAATTCTCTTACTGTCATGCCATCCGTAAGATGCTTTTCTGTGACT
GGTGAGTACTCAACCAAGTCATTCTGAGAATAGTGTATGCGGCGACCGAGTTGCTCTTGCCCGGCGTCAA
TACGGGATAATACCGCGCCACATAGCAGAACTTTAAAAGTGCTCATCATTGGAAAACGTTCTTCGGGGCG
AAAACTCTCAAGGATCTTACCGCTGTTGAGATCCAGTTCGATGTAACCCACTCGTGCACCCAACTGATCT
TCAGCATCTTTTACTTTCACCAGCGTTTCTGGGTGAGCAAAAACAGGAAGGCAAAATGCCGCAAAAAAGG
GAATAAGGGCGACACGGAAATGTTGAATACTCATACTCTTCCTTTTTCAATATTATTGAAGCATTTATCA
GGGTTATTGTCTCATGAGCGGATACATATTTGAATGTATTTAGAAAAATAAACAAATAGGGGTTCCGCGC
ACATTTCCCCGAAAAGTGCCACCTGCAT
Features (pLannotate 1.2.2; 13 found; start..end, strand, type, name):
      1..594     +  LTR            LTR: long terminal repeat from Moloney murine leukemia virus
    657..856     +  misc_feature   MMLV Ψ: packaging signal of Moloney murine leukemia virus (MMLV)
    908..996     +  misc_feature   MESV Ψ (fragment): packaging signal of murine embryonic stem cell virus
   1073..1489    +  CDS            gag (truncated): truncated Moloney murine leukemia virus (MMLV) gag gene lacking the start codon
   1499..1873    +  misc_feature   pol region: Moloney murine leukemia virus (MMLV) pol region containing the splice acceptor site
   1897..1921    +  misc_feature   MCS (fragment): multiple cloning site
   1922..2908    +  CDS            Tal1: TAL1_MOUSE - Also known as Scl, Tal-1. Experimental evidence at protein level: Swiss-Prot protein existence level 1. Implicated in the genesis of hemopoietic malignancies. It may play an important role in hemopoietic differentiation. Serves as a positive regulator of erythroid differentiation. From Mus musculus (Mouse).
   2990..3111    +  LTR            3' LTR (ΔU3) (fragment): self-inactivating 3' long terminal repeat (LTR) from Moloney murine leukemia virus
   3112..3581    +  LTR            LTR: long terminal repeat from Moloney murine leukemia virus
   3647..3699    -  CDS            lacI (fragment): lac repressor; lacI; The lac repressor binds to the lac operator to inhibit transcription in E. coli. This inhibition can be relieved by adding lactose or isopropyl-β-D-thiogalactopyranoside (IPTG).
   3882..4470    -  rep_origin     ori: high-copy-number ColE1/pMB1/pBR322/pUC origin of replication
   4634..5494    -  CDS            AmpR: β-lactamase; bla; confers resistance to ampicillin, carbenicillin, and related antibiotics
   5495..5599    -  promoter       AmpR promoter: bla
