[The description below was written by a language model from this plasmid's Addgene catalogue record and pLannotate feature annotations shown in this document.]
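Description:
pMXs-Scl is a Moloney murine leukemia virus (MMLV)-based retroviral expression plasmid built on the pMXs backbone and carrying the mouse Scl (Tal1) coding sequence, a basic helix-loop-helix transcription factor involved in hematopoietic and erythroid differentiation. The catalogue lists a total size of about 5.6 kb with a roughly 990 bp insert cloned between EcoRI and BamHI sites, which agrees with the sequenced record. In bacteria the plasmid replicates from a high-copy ColE1/pUC-type origin and is selected with ampicillin through the β-lactamase gene and its own promoter. No mammalian selection marker or reporter is annotated, and a short lacI fragment in the backbone appears to be a non-functional remnant.

The viral cassette begins with a 5′ MMLV long terminal repeat, followed by the Ψ packaging signal, a truncated gag sequence lacking its start codon (part of the extended packaging region), and a pol-derived segment containing a splice acceptor. The Tal1 open reading frame sits directly after a remnant of the multiple cloning site and is followed by the 3′ LTR. No internal promoter is annotated, so expression is presumably driven by the 5′ LTR. Part of the 3′ LTR matched a self-inactivating ΔU3 reference, but the adjoining full LTR annotation suggests this is simply a split annotation of an ordinary LTR. Because gag, pol and env functions are absent, these must be supplied in trans by packaging cells to produce replication-defective virus for stable transduction of dividing mammalian cells. The associated publication concerns induction of a hemogenic program in mouse fibroblasts, consistent with use of this vector for forced transcription factor expression in reprogramming experiments.
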