Addgene plasmid #131601: pMXs-Scl
Purpose: expression of mouse ScI in mammalian cells
Depositing lab: Kateri Moore & Filipe Pereira. Depositing organization: Icahn School of Medicine at Mount Sinai. Publication: Induction of a hemogenic program in mouse fibroblasts. Pereira CF, Chang B, Qiu J, Niu X, Papatsenko D, Hendry CE, Clark NR, Nomura-Kitabayashi A, Kovacic JC, Ma'ayan A, Schaniel C, Lemischka IR, Moore K. Cell Stem Cell. 2013 Aug 1;13(2):205-18. doi: 10.1016/j.stem.2013.05.024. Epub 2013 Jun 13. PubMed 23770078.
Backbone
  Vector backbone: pMXs
  Backbone size w/o insert (bp): 4600
  Total vector size (bp): 5590
  Vector type: Mammalian Expression, Retroviral
Growth in bacteria
  Bacterial resistance: Ampicillin, 100 μg/mL
  Growth temperature: 37°C
  Growth strain: NEB Stable
  Copy number: High Copy
Gene/Insert
  Gene/Insert name: Scl (alt name: Tal1)
  Species: M. musculus (mouse)
  Insert size (bp): 990
  Entrez Gene: Tal1 (a.k.a. Hpt, SCL/tal-1, Scl, bHLHa17, tal-1)
  Cloning method: Restriction Enzyme; 5′ cloning site EcoRI (unknown if destroyed); 3′ cloning site BamHI (unknown if destroyed)
  Sequencing primers: 5′ gacggcatcgcagcttggat
Terms and licenses: Academic/Nonprofit Terms; Industry Terms: Not Available to Industry
How to cite: pMXs-Scl was a gift from Kateri Moore & Filipe Pereira (Addgene plasmid # 131601 ; http://n2t.net/addgene:131601 ; RRID:Addgene_131601)
